Addgene plasmid #47818: pFAB3915
Purpose: BIOFAB RFP reporter plasmid for measuring promoter 14 + BCD11 efficiency.
Depositing lab: Drew Endy. Depositing organization: Stanford University. Publication: Precise and reliable gene expression via standard transcription and translation initiation elements. Mutalik VK, Guimaraes JC, Cambray G, Lam C, Christoffersen MJ, Mai QA, Tran AB, Paull M, Keasling JD, Arkin AP, Endy D. Nat Methods. 2013 Apr;10(4):354-60. doi: 10.1038/nmeth.2404. Epub 2013 Mar 10. PubMed 23474465.
Backbone
  Vector backbone: pFAB1781
  Backbone size w/o insert (bp): 3000
  Vector type: Bacterial Expression, Synthetic Biology
Growth in bacteria
  Bacterial resistance: Kanamycin, 50 μg/mL
  Growth temperature: 37°C
  Growth strain: BW25113
  Copy number: High Copy
Gene/Insert
  Gene/Insert name: promoter 14 and BCD11 (alt name: P14, apFAB154 and BCD11, apFAB689)
  Species: Synthetic
  Insert size (bp): 124
  Promoter: see insert
  Cloning method: Unknown
  Sequencing primers: 5′ Neo-R; 3′ p15A-R
Terms and licenses: Academic/Nonprofit Terms; Industry Terms: Not Available to Industry
Depositor comments: http://biofab.org/services RFP fluorescence (Arbitrary Units, AU) is used to measure the efficiency of the promoter/BCD combination. Promoter/BCD combinations ranged from a low score of 6.14 to a high score of 634.54. The score for this combination was: 96.95
How to cite: pFAB3915 was a gift from Drew Endy (Addgene plasmid # 47818 ; http://n2t.net/addgene:47818 ; RRID:Addgene_47818)
