[The description below was written by a language model from this plasmid's Addgene catalogue record.]
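Description:
pFAB3915 is a bacterial expression and synthetic-biology reporter plasmid from the BIOFAB collection, built on the roughly 3 kb pFAB1781 backbone. It is selected with kanamycin and is listed as high copy, with the E. coli strain BW25113 as the growth strain. The record does not name the origin of replication. One of the listed sequencing primers anneals to a p15A origin, which suggests that replicon may be present, but this is only an inference and fits awkwardly with the high-copy annotation. No feature table is provided, so the layout of the backbone elements cannot be described in detail.

The insert is a 124 bp synthetic cassette combining promoter 14 (P14, part apFAB154) with bicistronic design element 11 (BCD11, part apFAB689), placed to drive an RFP reporter. A bicistronic design is a translation initiation element in which a short leader open reading frame is translationally coupled to the downstream gene. Ribosomes translating the leader unwind local secondary structure around the second ribosome binding site, making initiation on the gene of interest less dependent on its coding sequence. Pairing a standardised promoter with such an element is meant to give predictable, reusable expression levels.

The plasmid is one member of a combinatorial promoter/BCD library in which RFP fluorescence, in arbitrary units, reports the strength of each pairing. Across the set, scores ranged from about 6 to about 635. This combination scored about 97, towards the lower-middle of that range. It serves as a characterised reference point for choosing or benchmarking expression control elements in E. coli.
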