>Addgene plasmid #47818 | pFAB3915 | addgene partial sequence | sequence record 69866 | Neo-R 5'-GCCCAGTCATAGCCGAATAG-3'
TCCATCTTGTTCAATCATGCGAAACGATCCTCATCCTGTCTCTTGATCAGATCATGATCCCCTGCGCCAT
CAGATCCTTGGCGGCAAGAAAGCCATCCAGTTTACTTTGCAGGGCTTCCCAACCTTACCAGAGGGCGCCC
CAGCTGGCAATTCCGACGTCGAATTCAAAAGATCTTAAGTAAGTAAGAGTATACGTATATCGGCTAATAA
CGTATTAAGGCGCTTCGGCGCCTTTTTTTATGGGGGTATTTTCATCCCAATCCACACGTCCAACGCACAG
CAAACACCACGTCGACCCTATCAGCTGCGTGCTTTCTATGAGTCGTTGCTGCATAACTTGACAATTAATC
ATCCGGCTCGTATAATGTGTGGAGGGCCCAAGTTCACTTAAAAAGGAGATCAACAATGAAAGCAATTTTC
GTACTGAAACATCTTAATCATGCGGGGGAGTGTTTCTAATGGCGAGTAGCGAAGACGTTATCAAAGAGTT
CATGCGTTTCAAAGTTCGTATGGAAGGTTCCGTTAACGGTCACGAGTTCGAAATCGAAGGTGAAGGTGAA
GGTCGTCCGTACGAAGGTACCCAGACCGCTAAACTGAAAGTTACCAAAGGTGGTCCGCTGCCGTTCGCTT
GGGACATCCTGTCCCCGCAGTTCCAGTACGGTTCCAAAGCTTACGTTAAACACCCGGCTGACATCCCGGA
CTACCTGAAACTGTCCTTCCCGGAAGGTTTCAAATGGGAACGTGTTATGAACTTCGAAGACGGTGGTGTT
GTTACCGTTACCCAGGACTCCTCCCTGCAAGACGGTGAGTTCATCTACAAAGTTAAACTGCGTGGTACCA
ACTTCCCGTCCGACGGTCCGGTTATGCAGAAAAAAACCATGGGTTGGGAAGCTTCCACCGAACGTATGTA
CCCGGAAGA
