LOCUS       Exported 3020 bp ds-DNA circular SYN 13-MAY-2021
DEFINITION  BIOFAB RFP reporter plasmid for measuring promoter 14 + BCD11
            efficiency..
ACCESSION   .
VERSION     .
KEYWORDS    pFAB3915
SOURCE      synthetic DNA construct
  ORGANISM  synthetic DNA construct
REFERENCE   1 (bases 1 to 3020)
  AUTHORS   Mutalik VK, Guimaraes JC, Cambray G, Lam C, Christoffersen MJ, Mai
            QA, Tran AB, Paull M, Keasling JD, Arkin AP, Endy D
  TITLE     Precise and reliable gene expression via standard transcription and
            translation initiation elements.
  JOURNAL   Nat Methods. 2013 Apr;10(4):354-60. doi: 10.1038/nmeth.2404. Epub
            2013 Mar 10.
  PUBMED    23474465
REFERENCE   2 (bases 1 to 3020)
  AUTHORS   .
  TITLE     Direct Submission
  JOURNAL   Exported May 13, 2021 from SnapGene Server 1.1.58
            http://www.snapgene.com
FEATURES             Location/Qualifiers
     source          1..3020
                     /organism="synthetic DNA construct"
                     /mol_type="other DNA"
     terminator      97..191
                     /label=lambda t0 terminator
                     /note="transcription terminator from phage lambda"
     CDS             complement(222..1016)
                     /codon_start=1
                     /gene="aph(3')-II (or nptII)"
                     /product="aminoglycoside phosphotransferase from Tn5"
                     /label=NeoR/KanR
                     /note="confers resistance to neomycin, kanamycin, and G418
                     (Geneticin(R))"
                     /translation="MIEQDGLHAGSPAAWVERLFGYDWAQQTIGCSDAAVFRLSAQGRP
                     VLFVKTDLSGALNELQDEAARLSWLATTGVPCAAVLDVVTEAGRDWLLLGEVPGQDLLS
                     SHLAPAEKVSIMADAMRRLHTLDPATCPFDHQAKHRIERARTRMEAGLVDQDDLDEEHQ
                     GLAPAELFARLKARMPDGEDLVVTHGDACLPNIMVENGRFSGFIDCGRLGVADRYQDIA
                     LATRDIAEELGGEWADRFLVLYGIAAPDSQRIAFYRLLDEFF"
     primer_bind     complement(333..352)
                     /label=Neo-F
                     /note="Neomycin resistance gene, forward primer"
     primer_bind     943..962
                     /label=Neo-R
                     /note="Neomycin resistance gene, reverse primer"
     promoter        1336..1365
                     /label=trc promoter
                     /note="strong E. coli promoter; hybrid between the trp and
                     lac UV5 promoters"
     CDS             1457..2134
                     /codon_start=1
                     /product="monomeric derivative of DsRed (Campbell et al.,
                     2002)"
                     /label=mRFP1
                     /translation="MASSEDVIKEFMRFKVRMEGSVNGHEFEIEGEGEGRPYEGTQTAK
                     LKVTKGGPLPFAWDILSPQFQYGSKAYVKHPADIPDYLKLSFPEGFKWERVMNFEDGGV
                     VTVTQDSSLQDGEFIYKVKLRGTNFPSDGPVMQKKTMGWEASTERMYPEDGALKGEIKM
                     RLKLKDGGHYDAEVKTTYMAKKPVQLPGAYKTDIKLDITSHNEDYTIVEQYERAEGRHS
                     TGA"
     terminator      2167..2238
                     /label=rrnB T1 terminator
                     /note="transcription terminator T1 from the E. coli rrnB
                     gene"
     terminator      2254..2281
                     /label=T7Te terminator
                     /note="phage T7 early transcription terminator"
     primer_bind     complement(2324..2341)
                     /label=L4440
                     /note="L4440 vector, forward primer"
     rep_origin      complement(2458..3003)
                     /direction=LEFT
                     /label=p15A ori
                     /note="Plasmids containing the medium-copy-number p15A
                     origin of replication can be propagated in E. coli cells
                     that contain a second plasmid with the ColE1 origin. "
     primer_bind     complement(2538..2557)
                     /label=pBR322ori-F
                     /note="pBR322 origin, forward primer"
ORIGIN
        1 tcagataaaa tatttctaga tttcagtgca atttatctct tcaaatgtag cacctgaagt
       61 cagccccata cgatataagt tgttactagt gcttggattc tcaccaataa aaaacgcccg
      121 gcggcaaccg agcgttctga acaaatccag atggagttct gaggtcatta ctggatctat
      181 caacaggagt ccaagcgagc tctcgaaccc cagagtcccg ctcagaagaa ctcgtcaaga
      241 aggcgataga aggcgatgcg ctgcgaatcg ggagcggcga taccgtaaag cacgaggaag
      301 cggtcagccc attcgccgcc aagctcttca gcaatatcac gggtagccaa cgctatgtcc
      361 tgatagcggt ccgccacacc cagccggcca cagtcgatga atccagaaaa gcggccattt
      421 tccaccatga tattcggcaa gcaggcatcg ccatgggtca cgacgagatc ctcgccgtcg
      481 ggcatgcgcg ccttgagcct ggcgaacagt tcggctggcg cgagcccctg atgctcttcg
      541 tccagatcat cctgatcgac aagaccggct tccatccgag tacgtgctcg ctcgatgcga
      601 tgtttcgctt ggtggtcgaa tgggcaggta gccggatcaa gcgtatgcag ccgccgcatt
      661 gcatcagcca tgatggatac tttctcggca ggagcaaggt gagatgacag gagatcctgc
      721 cccggcactt cgcccaatag cagccagtcc cttcccgctt cagtgacaac gtcgagcaca
      781 gctgcgcaag gaacgcccgt cgtggccagc cacgatagcc gcgctgcctc gtcctgcagt
      841 tcattcaggg caccggacag gtcggtcttg acaaaaagaa ccgggcgccc ctgcgctgac
      901 agccggaaca cggcggcatc agagcagccg attgtctgtt gtgcccagtc atagccgaat
      961 agcctctcca cccaagcggc cggagaacct gcgtgcaatc catcttgttc aatcatgcga
     1021 aacgatcctc atcctgtctc ttgatcagat catgatcccc tgcgccatca gatccttggc
     1081 ggcaagaaag ccatccagtt tactttgcag ggcttcccaa ccttaccaga gggcgcccca
     1141 gctggcaatt ccgacgtcga attcaaaaga tcttaagtaa gtaagagtat acgtatatcg
     1201 gctaataacg tattaaggcg cttcggcgcc tttttttatg ggggtatttt catcccaatc
     1261 cacacgtcca acgcacagca aacaccacgt cgaccctatc agctgcgtgc tttctatgag
     1321 tcgttgctgc ataacttgac aattaatcat ccggctcgta taatgtgtgg agggcccaag
     1381 ttcacttaaa aaggagatca acaatgaaag caattttcgt actgaaacat cttaatcatg
     1441 cgggggagtg tttctaatgg cgagtagcga agacgttatc aaagagttca tgcgtttcaa
     1501 agttcgtatg gaaggttccg ttaacggtca cgagttcgaa atcgaaggtg aaggtgaagg
     1561 tcgtccgtac gaaggtaccc agaccgctaa actgaaagtt accaaaggtg gtccgctgcc
     1621 gttcgcttgg gacatcctgt ccccgcagtt ccagtacggt tccaaagctt acgttaaaca
     1681 cccggctgac atcccggact acctgaaact gtccttcccg gaaggtttca aatgggaacg
     1741 tgttatgaac ttcgaagacg gtggtgttgt taccgttacc caggactcct ccctgcaaga
     1801 cggtgagttc atctacaaag ttaaactgcg tggtaccaac ttcccgtccg acggtccggt
     1861 tatgcagaaa aaaaccatgg gttgggaagc ttccaccgaa cgtatgtacc cggaagacgg
     1921 tgctctgaaa ggtgaaatca aaatgcgtct gaaactgaaa gacggtggtc actacgacgc
     1981 tgaagttaaa accacctaca tggctaaaaa accggttcag ctgccgggtg cttacaaaac
     2041 cgacatcaaa ctggacatca cctcccacaa cgaagactac accatcgttg aacagtacga
     2101 acgtgctgaa ggtcgtcact ccaccggtgc ttaaggatcg gttgtcgagt aaggatctcc
     2161 aggcatcaaa taaaacgaaa ggctcagtcg aaagactggg cctttcgttt tatctgttgt
     2221 ttgtcggtga acgctctcta ctagagtcac actggctcac cttcgggtgg gcctttctgc
     2281 gtttatagga tcctaactcg agcctaggga tatattccgc ttcctcgctc actgactcgc
     2341 tacgctcggt cgttcgactg cggcgagcgg aaatggctta cgaacggggc ggagatttcc
     2401 tggaagatgc caggaagata cttaacaggg aagtgagagg gccgcggcaa agccgttttt
     2461 ccataggctc cgcccccctg acaagcatca cgaaatctga cgctcaaatc agtggtggcg
     2521 aaacccgaca ggactataaa gataccaggc gtttccccct ggcggctccc tcgtgcgctc
     2581 tcctgttcct gcctttcggt ttaccggtgt cattccgctg ttatggccgc gtttgtctca
     2641 ttccacgcct gacactcagt tccgggtagg cagttcgctc caagctggac tgtatgcacg
     2701 aaccccccgt tcagtccgac cgctgcgcct tatccggtaa ctatcgtctt gagtccaacc
     2761 cggaaagaca tgcaaaagca ccactggcag cagccactgg taattgattt agaggagtta
     2821 gtcttgaagt catgcgccgg ttaaggctaa actgaaagga caagttttgg tgactgcgct
     2881 cctccaagcc agttacctcg gttcaaagag ttggtagctc agagaacctt cgaaaaaccg
     2941 ccctgcaagg cggttttttc gttttcagag caagagatta cgcgcagacc aaaacgatct
     3001 caagaagatc atcttattaa
//
